>Addgene plasmid #225526 | pHM092 | addgene full sequence | sequence record 454039 | Addgene NGS Result
AGATCAAAGGATCTTCTTGAGATCCTTTTTTTCTGCGCGTAATCTGCTGCTTGCAAACAAAAAAACCACC
GCTACCAGCGGTGGTTTGTTTGCCGGATCAAGAGCTACCAACTCTTTTTCCGAAGGTAACTGGCTTCAGC
AGAGCGCAGATACCAAATACTGTTCTTCTAGTGTAGCCGTAGTTAGGCCACCACTTCAAGAACTCTGTAG
CACCGCCTACATACCTCGCTCTGCTAATCCTGTTACCAGTGGCTGCTGCCAGTGGCGATAAGTCGTGTCT
TACCGGGTTGGACTCAAGACGATAGTTACCGGATAAGGCGCAGCGGTCGGGCTGAACGGGGGGTTCGTGC
ACACAGCCCAGCTTGGAGCGAACGACCTACACCGAACTGAGATACCTACAGCGTGAGCTATGAGAAAGCG
CCACGCTTCCCGAAGGGAGAAAGGCGGACAGGTATCCGGTAAGCGGCAGGGTCGGAACAGGAGAGCGCAC
GAGGGAGCTTCCAGGGGGAAACGCCTGGTATCTTTATAGTCCTGTCGGGTTTCGCCACCTCTGACTTGAG
CGTCGATTTTTGTGATGCTCGTCAGGGGGGCGGAGCCTATGGAAAAACGCCAGCAACGCGGCCTTTTTAC
GGTTCCTGGCCTTTTGCTGGCCTTTTGCTCACATGTTCTTTCCTGCGTTATCCCCTGATTCTGTGGATAA
CCGTATTACCGCCTTTGAGTGAGCTGATACCGCTCGCCGCAGCCGAACGACCGAGCGCAGCGAGTCAGTG
AGCGAGGAAGCGGAAGAGCGCCCAATACGCAAACCGCCTCTCCCCGCGCGTTGGCCGATTCATTAATGCA
GCTGGCACGACAGGTTTCCCGACTGGAAAGCGGGCAGTGAGCGCAACGCAATTAATGTGAGTTAGCTCAC
TCATTAGGCACCCCAGGCTTTACACTTTATGCTTCCGGCTCGTATGTTGTGTGGAATTGTGAGCGGATAA
CAATTTCACACAGGAAACAGCTATGACCATGATTACGCCGGGGCGCGCCATTCTAGATTAACCCTAGAAA
GATAGTCTGCGTAAAATTGACGCATGCATTCTTGAAATATTGCTCTCTCTTTCTAAATAGCGCGAATCCG
TCGCTGTGCATTTAGGACATCTCAGTCGCCGCTTGGAGCTCCCGTGAGGCGTGCTTGTCAATGCGGTAAG
TGTCACTGATTTTGAACTATAACGACCGCGTGAGTCAAAATGACGCATGATTATCTTTTACGTGACTTTT
AAGATTTAACTCATACGATAATTATATTGTTATTTCATGTTCTACTTACGTGATAACTTATTATATATAT
ATTTTCTTGTTATAGATATCAACTAGAATGCTAGCATGGGCCCAGATCTCCGAGGAGGTACTTGGAGCGG
CCGCAATAAAATATCTTTATTTTCATTACATCTGTGTGTTGGTTTTTTGTGTGAATCGATAGTACTAACA
TACGCTCTCCATCAAAACAAAACGAAACAAAACAAACTAGCAAAATAGGCTGTCCCCAGTGCAAGTGCAG
GTGCCAGAACATTTCTCTATCGATAGGTACCGAGCTCGGATCCACTAGTAACGGCCGCCAGTGTGCTGGA
ATTCGCCCTTGAGCTCTATCTGCTGCCCTAAAATGTGTATTCCATGGAAATGTCTGCCCTTCTCTCCCTA
GTATTGCTGCCCTAAAATGTGTATTCCATGGAAATGTCTGCCCTTCTCTCCCTAGTATCTGCTGCCCTAA
AATGTGTATTCCATGGAAATGTCTGCCCTTCTCTCCCTAGTATTGCTGCCCTAAAATGTGTATTCCATGG
AAATGTCTGCCCTTCTCTCCCTAGTATCTGCTGCCCTAAAATGTGTATTCCATGGAAATGTCTGCCCTTC
TCTCCCTAGTATTGCTGCCCTAAAATGTGTATTCCATGGAAATGTCTGCCCTTCTCTCCCTAGTATCTGC
TGCCCTAAAATGTGTATTCCATGGAAATGTCTGCCCTTCTCTCCCTAGTATTGCTGCCCTAAAATGTGTA
TTCCATGGAAATGTCTGCCCTTCTCTCCCTCGAGATCTAGACTCTAGAGGGTATATAATGGAAGCTCGAA
TTCCAGCTTGGCATTCCGGTACTGTTGGTAAAAAGCTTGGCATTCCGGTACTGTTGGTAAAGCCACCATG
AGCCGGCTGGACAAGAGCAAAGTGATCAACAGCGCCCTGGAACTGCTGAACGGCGTGGGCATCGAGGGCC
TGACCACCCGGAAGCTGGCCCAGAAACTGGGCGTGGAACAGCCCACCCTGTACTGGCACGTGAAGAACAA
GCGGGCCCTGCTGGACGCCCTGCCCATCGAGATGCTGGACCGGCACCACACCCACAGCTGCCCTCTGGAA
GGCGAGAGCTGGCAGGACTTCCTGCGGAACAACGCCAAGAGCTACAGATGCGCCCTGCTGAGCCACCGGG
ACGGCGCCAAAGTGCACCTGGGCACCAGACCCACCGAGAAGCAGTACGAGACACTGGAAAACCAGCTGGC
CTTCCTGTGCCAGCAGGGCTTCAGCCTGGAAAACGCCCTGTACGCCCTGAGCGCCGTGGGCCACTTCACC
CTGGGCTGCGTGCTGGAAGAACAGGAACACCAGGTCGCCAAAGAGGAAAGAGAGACACCCACCACCGACA
GCATGCCCCCCCTGCTGAAGCAGGCCATCGAGCTGTTCGACAGACAGGGCGCCGAGCCCGCCTTCCTGTT
CGGCCTGGAACTGATCATCTGCGGCCTCGAGAAGCAGCTGAAGTGCGAGAGCGGCGGACCCACCGACGCC
CTGGACGACTTCGACCTGGACATGCTGCCCGCCGATGCCCTGGATGATTTTGATCTGGATATGCTCCCTG
CTGACGCTCTCGATGACTTCGATCTCGATATGCTGCCAGGCAAGCTTAGCCATGGCTTCCCGCCGGAGGT
GGAGGAGCAGGATGATGGCACGCTGCCCATGTCTTGTGCCCAGGAGAGCGGGATGGACCGTCACCCTGCA
GCCTGTGCTTCTGCTAGGATCAATGTGTGATAATTCTAGAGTCGGGGCGGCCGGCCGCTTCGAGCAGACA
TGATAAGATACATTGATGAGTTTGGACAAACCACAACTAGAATGCAGTGAAAAAAATGCTTTATTTGTGA
AATTTGTGATGCTATTGCTTTATTTGTAACCATTATAAGCTGCAATAAACAAGTTAACAACAACAATTGC
ATTCATTTTATGTTTCAGGTTCAGGGGGAGGTGTGGGAGGTTTTTTAAAGCAAGTAAAACCTCTACAAAT
GTGGTAAAATCGATAAGGATCCGTCGACCGATGCCCTTGAGAGCCTTCAACCTCGACCAAGGCAGCTGTA
GATCTTAGCCATCTGCTTTTTGCTTGTACTGTCGACCCTGTGGAATGTGTGTCAGTTAGGGTGTGGAAAG
TCCCCAGGCTCCCCAGCAGGCAGAAGTATGCAAAGCATGCATCTCAATTAGTCAGCAACCAGGTGTGGAA
AGTCCCCAGGCTCCCCAGCAGGCAGAAGTATGCAAAGCATGCATCTCAATTAGTCAGCAACCATAGTCCC
GCCCCTAACTCCGCCCATCCCGCCCCTAACTCCGCCCAGTTCCGCCCATTCTCCGCCCCATGGCTGACTA
ATTTTTTTTATTTATGCAGAGGCCGAGGCCGCCTCGGCCTCTGAGCTATTCCAGAAGTAGTGAGGAGGCT
TTTTTGGAGGCCTAGGCTTTTGCAAAAAGCTTACCATGAGCGAGCTGATTAAGGAGAACATGCACATGAA
GCTGTACATGGAGGGCACCGTGGACAACCATCACTTCAAGTGCACATCCGAGGGCGAAGGCAAGCCCTAC
GAGGGCACCCAGACCATGAGAATCAAGGTGGTCGAGGGCGGCCCTCTCCCCTTCGCCTTCGACATCCTGG
CTACTAGCTTCCTCTACGGCAGCAAGACCTTCATCAACCACACCCAGGGCATCCCCGACTTCTTCAAGCA
GTCCTTCCCTGAGGGCTTCACATGGGAGAGAGTCACCACATACGAAGACGGGGGCGTGCTGACCGCTACC
CAGGACACCAGCCTCCAGGACGGCTGCCTCATCTACAACGTCAAGATCAGAGGGGTGAACTTCACATCCA
ACGGCCCTGTGATGCAGAAGAAAACACTCGGCTGGGAGGCCTTCACCGAGACGCTGTACCCCGCTGACGG
CGGCCTGGAAGGCAGAAACGACATGGCCCTGAAGCTCGTGGGCGGGAGCCATCTGATCGCAAACATCAAG
ACCACATATAGATCCAAGAAACCCGCTAAGAACCTCAAGATGCCTGGCGTCTACTATGTGGACTACAGAC
TGGAAAGAATCAAGGAGGCCAACAACGAGACCTACGTCGAGCAGCACGAGGTGGCAGTGGCCAGATACTG
CGACCTCCCTAGCAAACTGGGGCACAAGCTTAATGCGGCCGCAACTCCCACCTGCAACATGCGTGACTAA
CGCCCGCCCCACGACCCGCAGCGCCCGACCGAAAGGAGCGCACGACCCCATGCATCGATACTAGTTAAAA
GTTTTGTTACTTTATAGAAGAAATTTTGAGTTTTTGTTTTTTTTTAATAAATAAATAAACATAAATAAAT
TGTTTGTTGAATTTATTATTAGTATGTAAGTGTAAATATAATAAAACTTAATATCTATTCAAATTAATAA
ATAAACCTCGATATACAGACCGATAAAACACATGCGTCAATTTTACGCATGATTATCTTTAACGTACGTC
ACAATATGATTATCTTTCTAGGGTTAATCTAGTATACGCGTATGCGGCCGCTTAATTAATCCATGGCGCC
TGATGCGGTATTTTCTCCTTACGCATCTGTGCGGTATTTCACACCGCATATGGTGCACTCTCAGTACAAT
CTGCTCTGATGCCGCATAGTTAAGCCAGCCCCGACACCCGCCAACACCCGCTGACGCGCCCTGACGGGCT
TGTCTGCTCCCGGCATCCGCTTACAGACAAGCTGTGACCGTCTCCGGGAGCTGCATGTGTCAGAGGTTTT
CACCGTCATCACCGAAACGCGCGAGACGAAAGGGCCTCGTGATACGCCTATTTTTATAGGTTAATGTCAT
GATAATAATGGTTTCTTAGACGTCAGGTGGCACTTTTCGGGGAAATGTGCGCGGAACCCCTATTTGTTTA
TTTTTCTAAATACATTCAAATATGTATCCGCTCATGAGACAATAACCCTGATAAATGCTTCAATAATATT
GAAAAAGGAAGAGTATGAGTATTCAACATTTCCGTGTCGCCCTTATTCCCTTTTTTGCGGCATTTTGCCT
TCCTGTTTTTGCTCACCCAGAAACGCTGGTGAAAGTAAAAGATGCTGAAGATCAGTTGGGTGCACGAGTG
GGTTACATCGAACTGGATCTCAACAGCGGTAAGATCCTTGAGAGTTTTCGCCCCGAAGAACGTTTTCCAA
TGATGAGCACTTTTAAAGTTCTGCTATGTGGCGCGGTATTATCCCGTATTGACGCCGGGCAAGAGCAACT
CGGTCGCCGCATACACTATTCTCAGAATGACTTGGTTGAGTACTCACCAGTCACAGAAAAGCATCTTACG
GATGGCATGACAGTAAGAGAATTATGCAGTGCTGCCATAACCATGAGTGATAACACTGCGGCCAACTTAC
TTCTGACAACGATCGGAGGACCGAAGGAGCTAACCGCTTTTTTGCACAACATGGGGGATCATGTAACTCG
CCTTGATCGTTGGGAACCGGAGCTGAATGAAGCCATACCAAACGACGAGCGTGACACCACGATGCCTGTA
GCAATGGCAACAACGTTGCGCAAACTATTAACTGGCGAACTACTTACTCTAGCTTCCCGGCAACAATTAA
TAGACTGGATGGAGGCGGATAAAGTTGCAGGACCACTTCTGCGCTCGGCCCTTCCGGCTGGCTGGTTTAT
TGCTGATAAATCTGGAGCCGGTGAGCGTGGGTCTCGCGGTATCATTGCAGCACTGGGGCCAGATGGTAAG
CCCTCCCGTATCGTAGTTATCTACACGACGGGGAGTCAGGCAACTATGGATGAACGAAATAGACAGATCG
CTGAGATAGGTGCCTCACTGATTAAGCATTGGTAACTGTCAGACCAAGTTTACTCATATATACTTTAGAT
TGATTTAAAACTTCATTTTTAATTTAAAAGGATCTAGGTGAAGATCCTTTTTGATAATCTCATGACCAAA
ATCCCTTAACGTGAGTTTTCGTTCCACTGAGCGTCAGACCCCGTAGAAA
Features (pLannotate 1.2.2; 19 found; start..end, strand, type, name):
     17..605     +  rep_origin     ori: high-copy-number ColE1/pMB1/pBR322/pUC origin of replication
    788..880     +  CDS            lacI (fragment): lac repressor; lacI; The lac repressor binds to the lac operator to inhibit transcription in E. coli. This inhibition can be relieved by adding lactose or isopropyl-β-D-thiogalactopyranoside (IPTG).
    893..914     +  protein_bind   CAP binding site: CAP binding activates transcription in the presence of cAMP. E. coli catabolite activator protein
    929..959     +  promoter       lac promoter: promoter for the E. coli lac operon
    967..983     +  protein_bind   lac operator: The lac repressor binds to the lac operator to inhibit transcription in E. coli. This inhibition can be relieved by adding lactose or isopropyl-β-D-thiogalactopyranoside (IPTG). lac repressor encoded by lacI
   1405..1453    +  polyA_signal   poly(A) signal: synthetic polyadenylation signal
   1467..1558    +  misc_feature   pause site: RNA polymerase II transcriptional pause signal from the human α2 globin gene
   2075..2106    +  promoter       minP: minimal TATA-box promoter with low basal activity
   2168..2785    +  CDS            tetR: TETR2_ECOLX - Experimental evidence at protein level: Swiss-Prot protein existence level 1. TetR is the repressor of the tetracycline resistance element; its N-terminal region forms a helix-turn-helix structure and binds DNA. Binding of tetracycline to TetR reduces the repressor affinity for the tetracycline resistance gene (tetA) promoter operator sites. From Escherichia coli.
   2912..3038    +  CDS            d2EYFP (fragment): EYFP destabilized by residues 422-461 of mouse ornithine decarboxylase, giving an in vivo half-life of ~2 hours mammalian codon-optimized
   3084..3205    -  polyA_signal   SV40 poly(A) signal: SV40 polyadenylation signal
   3228..3296    -  CDS            large T antigen (fragment): large T antigen from SV40 (simian virus 40)
   3371..3391    +  LTR            3' LTR (ΔU3) (fragment): self-inactivating 3' long terminal repeat (LTR) from HIV-1
   3407..3736    +  promoter       SV40 promoter: SV40 enhancer and early promoter
   3746..4444    +  CDS            TagBFP: TagBFP is a basic (constitutively fluorescent) blue fluorescent protein published in 2008, derived from Entacmaea quadricolor. It is reported to be a very rapidly-maturing monomer with very low acid sensitivity.
   4829..4928    -  misc_feature   bom (fragment): basis of mobility region from pBR322
   5030..5065    -  CDS            rop (fragment): Rop protein, which maintains plasmids at low copy number; rop
   5160..5264    +  promoter       AmpR promoter: bla
   5265..6125    +  CDS            AmpR: β-lactamase; bla; confers resistance to ampicillin, carbenicillin, and related antibiotics
