[The description below was written by a language model from this plasmid's Addgene catalogue record and pLannotate feature annotations shown in this document.]
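Description:
pHM092 is a mammalian expression plasmid built on a piggyBac transposon backbone, so it is presumably meant to be integrated into the host genome when piggyBac transposase is supplied. The transposon terminal repeats were not picked up in the automated annotation of the 6.3 kb sequence. It is propagated in E. coli through a high-copy ColE1/pUC-type origin and selected with ampicillin via the β-lactamase gene and its native promoter. Residual lac promoter/operator, lacI, bom and rop fragments are backbone remnants with no evident role in the design.

The payload consists of two cassettes. In the first, a synthetic poly(A) signal and an RNA polymerase II pause site shield a downstream minimal TATA-box promoter from read-through transcription. This arrangement is typical of signalling-responsive reporter vectors. About 500 bp of unannotated sequence lies between the pause site and minP and may hold response elements, but the record does not say what controls this promoter. The minimal promoter drives the listed rtTA insert, annotated here through its TetR-derived DNA-binding portion. This is followed by a fragment matching the ornithine decarboxylase degradation domain of destabilized fluorescent proteins, which suggests the transactivator is destabilized so that its level tracks promoter activity more closely.

The second cassette uses the SV40 enhancer/early promoter to express TagBFP constitutively, giving a blue fluorescent marker for identifying or sorting cells that carry the construct. An SV40 poly(A) signal is annotated on the opposite strand between the two cassettes.

The associated publication concerns recording morphogen signals in gastruloids. This fits use of the plasmid as a signal-dependent, doxycycline-gated rtTA driver in a signal-recording circuit, although the record does not name the pathway it senses.
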