Addgene plasmid #225526: pHM092
Depositing lab: Jared Toettcher. Publication: Recording morphogen signals reveals mechanisms underlying gastruloid symmetry breaking. McNamara HM, Solley SC, Adamson B, Chan MM, Toettcher JE. Nat Cell Biol. 2024 Oct 2. doi: 10.1038/s41556-024-01521-9. PubMed 39358450.
Backbone
  Vector backbone: piggyBac
  Vector type: Mammalian Expression
Growth in bacteria
  Bacterial resistance: Ampicillin, 100 μg/mL
  Growth temperature: 37°C
  Growth strain: DH5alpha
  Copy number: Unknown
Gene/Insert 1
  Gene/Insert name: rtTA
Gene/Insert 2
  Gene/Insert name: BFP
Depositor comments: Please visit https://doi.org/10.1101/2023.06.02.543474 for bioRxiv preprint.
How to cite: pHM092 was a gift from Jared Toettcher (Addgene plasmid # 225526 ; http://n2t.net/addgene:225526 ; RRID:Addgene_225526)
